>Addgene plasmid #153427 | pMIII-Neo-AM | addgene full sequence | sequence record 306229 | Addgene NGS Result
TGCGTCGCCCGGGTACCCGTATTCCCAATAAAGCCTCTTGCTGTTTGCATCCGAATCGTGGACTCGCTGA
TCCTTGGGAGGGTCTCCTCAGATTGATTGACTGCCCACCTCGGGGGTCTTTCATTTGGAGGTTCCACCGA
GATTTGGAGACCCCTGCCCAGGGACCACCGACCCCCCCGCCGGGAGGTAAGCTGGCCAGCGGTCGTTTCG
TGTCTGTCTCTGTCTTTGTGCGTGTTTGTGCCGGCATCTAATGTTTGCGCCTGCGTCTGTACTAGTTAGC
TAACTAGCTCTGTATCTGGCGGACCCGTGGTGGAACTGACGAGTTCTGAACACCCGGCCGCAACCCTGGG
AGACGTCCCAGGGACTTTGGGGGCCGTTTTTGTGGCCCGACCTGAGGAAGGGAGTCGATGTGGAATCCGA
CCCCGTCAGGATATGTGGTTCTGGTAGGAGACGAGAACCTAAAACAGTTCCCGCCTCCGTCTGAATTTTT
GCTTTCGGTTTGGAACCGAAGCCGCGCGTCTTGTCTGCTGCAGCGCTGCAGCATCGTTCTGTGTTGTCTC
TGTCTGACTGTGTTTCTGTATTTGTCTGAAAATTAGGGCCAGACTGTTACCACTCCCTTAAGTTTGACCT
TAGGTCACTGGAAAGATGTCGAGCGGATCGCTCACAACCAGTCGGTAGATGTCAAGAAGAGACGTTGGGT
TACCTTCTGCTCTGCAGAATGGCCAACCTTTAACGTCGGATGGCCGCGAGACGGCACCTTTAACCGAGAC
CTCATCACCCAGGTTAAGATCAAGGTCTTTTCACCTGGCCCGCATGGACACCCAGACCAGGTCCCCTACA
TCGTGACCTGGGAAGCCTTGGCTTTTGACCCCCCTCCCTGGGTCAAGCCCTTTGTACACCCTAAGCCTCC
GCCTCCTCTTCCTCCATCCGCCCCGTCTCTCCCCCTTGAACCTCCTCGTTCGACCCCGCCTCGATCCTCC
CTTTATCCAGCCCTCACTCCTTCTCTAGGCGCCGGAATTCAGCCACCATGGTGAGCAAGGGCGAGGAGCT
GTTCACCGGGGTGGTGCCCATCCTGGTCGAGCTGGACGGCGACGTAAACGGCCACAGGTTCAGCGTGCGC
GGCGAGGGCGAGGGCGATGCCACCAACGGCAAGCTGACCCTGAAGTTCATCTGCACCTCCGGCGAGCTGC
CCGTGCCCTGGCCCACCCTCGTGACCACCCTGTCTTACGGCGTGCAGTGCTTCGCCCGCTACCCCGACCA
CATGAAGCAGCACGACTTCTTCAAGTCCGCCATGCCCGAAGGCTACGTCCAGGAGCGCACCATCTCCTTC
AAGGACGACGGCAGCTACAGGACCCGCGCCGAGGTGAAGTTCGAGGGCGACACCCTGGTGAACCGCATCG
AGCTGAAGGGCATCGACTTCAAGGAGGACGGCAACATCCTGGGGCACAAGCTGGAGTACAACATGAACGC
GTGGGACGCGTATATCACGGCCGACAAGCAGAAGAACGGCATCAAAGCGAACTTCAAGATCGAGCACAAC
GTCAAGGACGGCGGCGTGCAGCTCGCCGACGCGTACCAGCAGAACACCCCCATCGGCGACGGCTCCGTGC
TGCTGCCTGACAACCACTACCTGAGCTTCCAGAGCAAGCTGTTCAAAGACCCCAACGAGCAGCGCGATCA
CATGGTCCTGCTGGAGTTCGTTACCGCCGCCGGGATAACTCCCGGCATGGACGAGCTGTACAAGTAACTC
GAGCGGGATCAATTCCGCCCCCCCCCTAACGTTACTGGCCGAAGCCGCTTGGAATAAGGCCGGTGTGCGT
TTGTCTATATGTTATTTTCCACCATATTGCCGTCTTTTGGCAATGTGAGGGCCCGGAAACCTGGCCCTGT
CTTCTTGACGAGCATTCCTAGGGGTCTTTCCCCTCTCGCCAAAGGAATGCAAGGTCTGTTGAATGTCGTG
AAGGAAGCAGTTCCTCTGGAAGCTTCTTGAAGACAAACAACGTCTGTAGCGACCCTTTGCAGGCAGCGGA
ACCCCCCACCTGGCGACAGGTGCCTCTGCGGCCAAAAGCCACGTGTATAAGATACACCTGCAAAGGCGGC
ACAACCCCAGTGCCACGTTGTGAGTTGGATAGTTGTGGAAAGAGTCAAATGGCTCTCCTCAAGCGTATTC
AACAAGGGGCTGAAGGATGCCCAGAAGGTACCCCATTGTATGGGATCTGATCTGGGGCCTCGGTGCACAT
GCTTTACATGTGTTTAGTCGAGGTTAAAAAAACGTCTAGGCCCCCCGAACCACGGGGACGTGGTTTTCCT
TTGAAAAACACGATAATACCATGAACCATGGGATCGGCCATTGAACAAGATGGATTGCACGCAGGTTCTC
CGGCCGCTTGGGTGGAGAGGCTATTCGGCTATGACTGGGCACAACAGACAATCGGCTGCTCTGATGCCGC
CGTGTTCCGGCTGTCAGCGCAGGGGCGCCCGGTTCTTTTTGTCAAGACCGACCTGTCCGGTGCCCTGAAT
GAACTGCAGGACGAGGCAGCGCGGCTATCGTGGCTGGCCACGACGGGCGTTCCTTGCGCAGCTGTGCTCG
ACGTTGTCACTGAAGCGGGAAGGGACTGGCTGCTATTGGGCGAAGTGCCGGGGCAGGATCTCCTGTCATC
TCACCTTGCTCCTGCCGAGAAAGTATCCATCATGGCTGATGCAATGCGGCGGCTGCATACGCTTGATCCG
GCTACCTGCCCATTCGACCACCAAGCGAAACATCGCATCGAGCGAGCACGTACTCGGATGGAAGCCGGTC
TTGTCGATCAGGATGATCTGGACGAAGAGCATCAGGGGCTCGCGCCAGCCGAACTGTTCGCCAGGCTCAA
GGCGCGCATGCCCGACGGCGAGGATCTCGTCGTGACCCATGGCGATGCCTGCTTGCCGAATATCATGGTG
GAAAATGGCCGCTTTTCTGGATTCATCGACTGTGGCCGGCTGGGTGTGGCGGACCGCTATCAGGACATAG
CGTTGGCTACCCGTGATATTGCTGAAGAGCTTGGCGGCGAATGGGCTGACCGCTTCCTCGTGCTTTACGG
TATCGCCGCTCCCGATTCGCAGCGCATCGCCTTCTATCGCCTTCTTGACGAGTTCTTCTGAGTCGACCTG
CAGGCATGCAAGCTTCAGGTAGCCGGCTAACGTTAACAACCGGTACCTCTAGAACTATAGCTAGCATGCG
CAAATTTAAAGCGCTGATATCGATAAAATAAAAGATTTTATTTAGTCTCCAGAAAAAGGGGGGAATGAAA
GACCCCACCTGTAGGTTTGGCAAGCTAGCTTAAGTAACGCCATTTTGCAAGGCATGGAAAATACATAACT
GAGAATAGAGAAGTTCAGATCAAGGTTAGGAACAGAGAGACAGCAGAATATGGGCCAAACAGGATATCTG
TGGTAAGCAGTTCCTGCCCCGGCTCAGGGCCAAGAACAGATGGTCCCCAGATGCGGTCCCGCCCTCAGCA
GTTTCTAGAGAACCATCAGATGTTTCCAGGGTGCCCCAAGGACCTGAAATGACCCTGTGCCTTATTTGAA
CTAACCAATCAGTTCGCTTCTCGCTTCTGTTCGCGCGCTTCTGCTCCCCGAGCTCAATAAAAGAGCCCAC
AACCCCTCACTCGGCGCGCCAGTCCTCCGATAGACTGCGTCGCCCGGGTACCCGTGTATCCAATAAACCC
TCTTGCAGTTGCATCCGACTTGTGGTCTCGCTGTTCCTTGGGAGGGTCTCCTCTGAGTGATTGACTACCC
GTCAGCGGGGGTCTTTCATGGGTAACAGTTTCTTGAAGTTGGAGAACAACATTCTGAGGGTAGGAGTCGA
ATATTAAGTAATCCTGACTCAATTAGCCACTGTTTTGAATCCACATACTCCAATACTCCTGAAATAGTTC
ATTATGGACAGCGCAGAAAGAGCTGGGGAGAATTGTGAAATTGTTATCCGCTCACAATTCCACACAACAT
ACGAGCCGGAAGCATAAAGTGTAAAGCCTGGGGTGCCTAATGAGTGAGCTAACTCACATTAATTGCGTTG
CGCTCACTGCCCGCTTTCCAGTCGGGAAACCTGTCGTGCCAGCTGCATTAATGAATCGGCCAACGCGCGG
GGAGAGGCGGTTTGCGTATTGGGCGCTCTTCCGCTTCCTCGCTCACTGACTCGCTGCGCTCGGTCGTTCG
GCTGCGGCGAGCGGTATCAGCTCACTCAAAGGCGGTAATACGGTTATCCACAGAATCAGGGGATAACGCA
GGAAAGAACATGTGAGCAAAAGGCCAGCAAAAGGCCAGGAACCGTAAAAAGGCCGCGTTGCTGGCGTTTT
TCCATAGGCTCCGCCCCCCTGACGAGCATCACAAAAATCGACGCTCAAGTCAGAGGTGGCGAAACCCGAC
AGGACTATAAAGATACCAGGCGTTTCCCCCTGGAAGCTCCCTCGTGCGCTCTCCTGTTCCGACCCTGCCG
CTTACCGGATACCTGTCCGCCTTTCTCCCTTCGGGAAGCGTGGCGCTTTCTCATAGCTCACGCTGTAGGT
ATCTCAGTTCGGTGTAGGTCGTTCGCTCCAAGCTGGGCTGTGTGCACGAACCCCCCGTTCAGCCCGACCG
CTGCGCCTTATCCGGTAACTATCGTCTTGAGTCCAACCCGGTAAGACACGACTTATCGCCACTGGCAGCA
GCCACTGGTAACAGGATTAGCAGAGCGAGGTATGTAGGCGGTGCTACAGAGTTCTTGAAGTGGTGGCCTA
ACTACGGCTACACTAGAAGAACAGTATTTGGTATCTGCGCTCTGCTGAAGCCAGTTACCTTCGGAAAAAG
AGTTGGTAGCTCTTGATCCGGCAAACAAACCACCGCTGGTAGCGGTGGTTTTTTTGTTTGCAAGCAGCAG
ATTACGCGCAGAAAAAAAGGATCTCAAGAAGATCCTTTGATCTTTTCTACGGGGTCTGACGCTCAGTGGA
ACGAAAACTCACGTTAAGGGATTTTGGTCATGAGATTATCAAAAAGGATCTTCACCTAGATCCTTTTAAA
TTAAAAATGAAGTTTTAAATCAATCTAAAGTATATATGAGTAAACTTGGTCTGACAGTTACCAATGCTTA
ATCAGTGAGGCACCTATCTCAGCGATCTGTCTATTTCGTTCATCCATAGTTGCCTGACTCCCCGTCGTGT
AGATAACTACGATACGGGAGGGCTTACCATCTGGCCCCAGTGCTGCAATGATACCGCGAGACCCACGCTC
ACCGGCTCCAGATTTATCAGCAATAAACCAGCCAGCCGGAAGGGCCGAGCGCAGAAGTGGTCCTGCAACT
TTATCCGCCTCCATCCAGTCTATTAATTGTTGCCGGGAAGCTAGAGTAAGTAGTTCGCCAGTTAATAGTT
TGCGCAACGTTGTTGCCATTGCTACAGGCATCGTGGTGTCACGCTCGTCGTTTGGTATGGCTTCATTCAG
CTCCGGTTCCCAACGATCAAGGCGAGTTACATGATCCCCCATGTTGTGCAAAAAAGCGGTTAGCTCCTTC
GGTCCTCCGATCGTTGTCAGAAGTAAGTTGGCCGCAGTGTTATCACTCATGGTTATGGCAGCACTGCATA
ATTCTCTTACTGTCATGCCATCCGTAAGATGCTTTTCTGTGACTGGTGAGTACTCAACCAAGTCATTCTG
AGAATAGTGTATGCGGCGACCGAGTTGCTCTTGCCCGGCGTCAATACGGGATAATACCGCGCCACATAGC
AGAACTTTAAAAGTGCTCATCATTGGAAAACGTTCTTCGGGGCGAAAACTCTCAAGGATCTTACCGCTGT
TGAGATCCAGTTCGATGTAACCCACTCGTGCACCCAACTGATCTTCAGCATCTTTTACTTTCACCAGCGT
TTCTGGGTGAGCAAAAACAGGAAGGCAAAATGCCGCAAAAAAGGGAATAAGGGCGACACGGAAATGTTGA
ATACTCATACTCTTCCTTTTTCAATATTATTGAAGCATTTATCAGGGTTATTGTCTCATGAGCGGATACA
TATTTGAATGTATTTAGAAAAATAAACAAATAGGGGTTCCGCGCACATTTCCCCGAAAAGTGCCACCTGA
CGTCTAAGAAACCATTATTATCATGACATTAACCTATAAAAATAGGCGTATCACGAGGCCCTTTCGTCTC
GCGCGTTTCGGTGATGACGGTGAAAACCTCTGACACATGCAGCTCCCGGAGACGGTCACAGCTTGTCTGT
AAGCGGATGCCGGGAGCAGACAAGCCCGTCAGGGCGCGTCAGCGGGTGTTGGCGGGTGTCGGGGCTGGCT
TAACTATGCGGCATCAGAGCAGATTGTACTGAGAGTGCACCATATGCGGTGTGAAATACCGCACAGATGC
GTAAGGAGAAAATACCGCATCAGGCGCCATTCGCCATTCAGGCTGCGCAACTGTTGGGAAGGGCGATCGG
TGCGGGCCTCTTCGCTATTACGCCAGCTGGCGAAAGGGGGATGTGCTGCAAGGCGATTAAGTTGGGTAAC
GCCAGGGTTTTCCCAGTCACGACGTTGTAAAACGACGGCGCAAGGAATGGTGCATGCAAGGAGATGGCGC
CCAACAGTCCCCCGGCCACGGGGCCTGCCACCATACCCACGCCGAAACAAGCGCTCATGAGCCCGAAGTG
GCGAGCCCGATCTTCCCCATCGGTGATGTCGGCGATATAGGCGCCAGCAACCGCACCTGTGGCGCCGGTG
ATGCCGGCCACGATGCGTCCGGCGTAGAGGCGATTAGTCCAATTTGTTAAAGACAGGATATCAGTGGTCC
AGGCTCTAGTTTTGACTCAACAATATCACCAGCTGAAGCCTATAGAGTACGAGCCATAGATAAAATAAAA
GATTTTATTTAGTCTCCAGAAAAAGGGGGGAATGAAAGACCCCACCTGTAGGTTTGGCAAGCTAGCTTAA
GTAACGCCATTTTGCAAGGCATGGAAAATACATAACTGAGAATAGAGAAGTTCAGATCAAGGTTAGGAAC
AGAGAGACAGCAGAATATGGGCCAAACAGGATATCTGTGGTAAGCAGTTCCTGCCCCGGCTCAGGGCCAA
GAACAGATGGTCCCCAGATGCGGTCCCGCCCTCAGCAGTTTCTAGAGAACCATCAGATGTTTCCAGGGTG
CCCCAAGGACCTGAAATGACCCTGTGCCTTATTTGAACTAACCAATCAGTTCGCTTCTCGCTTCTGTTCG
CGCGCTTCTGCTCCCCGAGCTCAATAAAAGAGCCCACAACCCCTCACTCGGCGCGCCAGTCCTCCGATAG
AC
Features (pLannotate 1.2.2; 20 found; start..end, strand, type, name):
    189..530     +  misc_feature   MESV Ψ: packaging signal of murine embryonic stem cell virus
    597..1013    +  CDS            gag (truncated): truncated Moloney murine leukemia virus (MMLV) gag gene lacking the start codon
   1028..1747    +  CDS            mAmetrine1.1: photostable yellow fluorescent protein with a large Stokes shift, excitable with violet light (Ai et al., 2008)
   1768..2328    +  misc_feature   IRES: internal ribosome entry site (IRES) of the encephalomyocarditis virus (EMCV)
   2338..3141    +  CDS            NeoR/KanR: aminoglycoside phosphotransferase from Tn5; aph(3')-II (or nptII); confers resistance to neomycin, kanamycin, and G418 (Geneticin®)
   3140..3165    +  misc_feature   MCS (fragment): pUC18/19 multiple cloning site
   3285..3799    +  LTR            3' LTR: 3' long terminal repeat from murine embryonic stem cell virus
   3961..3977    -  protein_bind   lac operator: The lac repressor binds to the lac operator to inhibit transcription in E. coli. This inhibition can be relieved by adding lactose or isopropyl-β-D-thiogalactopyranoside (IPTG). lac repressor encoded by lacI
   3985..4015    -  promoter       lac promoter: promoter for the E. coli lac operon
   4030..4051    -  protein_bind   CAP binding site: CAP binding activates transcription in the presence of cAMP. E. coli catabolite activator protein
   4064..4156    -  CDS            lacI (fragment): lac repressor; lacI; The lac repressor binds to the lac operator to inhibit transcription in E. coli. This inhibition can be relieved by adding lactose or isopropyl-β-D-thiogalactopyranoside (IPTG).
   4339..4927    -  rep_origin     ori: high-copy-number ColE1/pMB1/pBR322/pUC origin of replication
   5098..5958    -  CDS            AmpR: β-lactamase; bla; confers resistance to ampicillin, carbenicillin, and related antibiotics
   5959..6063    -  promoter       AmpR promoter: bla
   6158..6193    +  CDS            rop (fragment): Rop protein, which maintains plasmids at low copy number; rop
   6295..6394    +  misc_feature   bom (fragment): basis of mobility region from pBR322
   6400..6549    -  CDS            lacZα (fragment): LacZα fragment of β-galactosidase; lacZ fragment
   6549..6750    -  CDS            TcR (fragment): tetracycline efflux protein; tet; confers resistance to tetracycline
   6751..6849    +  CDS            env (fragment): murine leukemia virus gPr80 envelope polyprotein precursor; env; proteolytically cleaved into gp70SU and p15TM subunits
   6891..125     +  LTR            5' LTR (across the origin): 5' long terminal repeat from murine embryonic stem cell virus
