[The description below was written by a language model from this plasmid's Addgene catalogue record and pLannotate feature annotations shown in this document.]
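Description:
pMIII-Neo-AM is an MSCV-type gammaretroviral expression plasmid built on the pMIII-Neo backbone and used to deliver the fluorescent protein ametrine into mammalian cells. In bacteria it replicates from a high-copy ColE1/pUC-type origin and is selected with ampicillin through the β-lactamase gene. The backbone also carries several non-functional remnants of earlier cloning vectors (fragments of lacI, lacZα, rop, bom and the tetracycline resistance gene, plus a lac promoter/operator segment), which play no role in the payload.

The proviral region is flanked by murine embryonic stem cell virus 5′ and 3′ long terminal repeats. The 5′ LTR acts as the promoter for the full-length transcript, and the downstream Ψ packaging signal, extended into a truncated, start-codon-less gag segment, allows that RNA to be encapsidated when gag-pol and envelope functions are supplied in trans by packaging cells. Within the provirus, the mAmetrine1.1 coding sequence, a yellow-emitting protein with a large Stokes shift that is excited by violet light, sits between retained EcoRI and XhoI sites. It is followed by an EMCV IRES and the Tn5 neomycin phosphotransferase gene. This bicistronic arrangement means that a single LTR-driven mRNA yields both the fluorescent marker and G418 resistance, so transduced cells can be selected with drug and identified or sorted by fluorescence.

The associated publication describes a multiplex T cell stimulation assay based on a T cell activation reporter system. This suggests the vector is used to mark transduced cell lines with a distinguishable colour, although the record does not spell out its exact role in that assay.
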