Addgene plasmid #153427: pMIII-Neo-AM
Purpose: Retroviral (MSCV) expression of ametrine fluorescent protein
Depositing lab: Maki Nakayama. Depositing organization: University of Colorado Denver and Anschutz Medical Campus. Publication: Multiplex T Cell Stimulation Assay Utilizing a T Cell Activation Reporter-Based Detection System. Mann SE, Zhou Z, Landry LG, Anderson AM, Alkanani AK, Fischer J, Peakman M, Mallone R, Campbell K, Michels AW, Nakayama M. Front Immunol. 2020 Apr 9;11:633. doi: 10.3389/fimmu.2020.00633. eCollection 2020. PubMed 32328071.
Backbone
  Vector backbone: pMIII-Neo
  Backbone manufacturer: Maki Nakayama
  Vector type: Mammalian Expression, Retroviral
  Selectable markers: Neomycin (select with G418)
Growth in bacteria
  Bacterial resistance: Ampicillin, 100 μg/mL
  Growth temperature: 37°C
  Growth strain: NEB Stable
  Copy number: High Copy
Gene/Insert
  Gene/Insert name: ametrine
  Species: Other
  Cloning method: Restriction Enzyme; 5′ cloning site EcoRI (not destroyed); 3′ cloning site XhoI (not destroyed)
  Sequencing primers: 5′ 5pMIG; 3′ 3pMIG3
Terms and licenses: Academic/Nonprofit Terms; Industry Terms: Not Available to Industry
Depositor comments: Second gene is neomycin-resistant gene
How to cite: pMIII-Neo-AM was a gift from Maki Nakayama (Addgene plasmid # 153427 ; http://n2t.net/addgene:153427 ; RRID:Addgene_153427)
